>Addgene plasmid #192460 | pAcGFP1-N1-RvCAHS3-GS | addgene full sequence | sequence record 378553 | Addgene NGS Result
TAGTTATTAATAGTAATCAATTACGGGGTCATTAGTTCATAGCCCATATATGGAGTTCCGCGTTACATAA
CTTACGGTAAATGGCCCGCCTGGCTGACCGCCCAACGACCCCCGCCCATTGACGTCAATAATGACGTATG
TTCCCATAGTAACGCCAATAGGGACTTTCCATTGACGTCAATGGGTGGAGTATTTACGGTAAACTGCCCA
CTTGGCAGTACATCAAGTGTATCATATGCCAAGTACGCCCCCTATTGACGTCAATGACGGTAAATGGCCC
GCCTGGCATTATGCCCAGTACATGACCTTATGGGACTTTCCTACTTGGCAGTACATCTACGTATTAGTCA
TCGCTATTACCATGGTGATGCGGTTTTGGCAGTACATCAATGGGCGTGGATAGCGGTTTGACTCACGGGG
ATTTCCAAGTCTCCACCCCATTGACGTCAATGGGAGTTTGTTTTGGCACCAAAATCAACGGGACTTTCCA
AAATGTCGTAACAACTCCGCCCCATTGACGCAAATGGGCGGTAGGCGTGTACGGTGGGAGGTCTATATAA
GCAGAGCTGGTTTAGTGAACCGTCAGATCCGCCACCATGTCTTCCCGACAGAACCAGCAATCGTCCAGCC
AACACTCGTCCTCCAGCCAGCAAGGTGGTCAAGGTGGTCAAGGTGTTCAAGGAAGTTCCAGCTACTCGCG
CACCGAGGTCCACACCAGCAGTGGAGGACCTACCATCGGTGGAGCCCAGCGAACTGTCCCCGTCCCCCCT
GGATCTCACTCCGAGGTCCATGAGGAGCGTGAGGTCATCAAGCATGGTACCAAAACCGAAAGCGAGACCC
ACGTCGTCACCGTCCCAGTGACAACTTTCGGCAGCACCAACATGGAATCTGTCCGAACCGGCTTCACCGT
CACCCAAGACAAGAACTTGACCGTTGCTGCTCCCAACATCGCTGCTCCCATCCACAGCAACCTCGACCTT
AACCTCGGCGGTGGAGCTCGCGCTGAAATTACCGCAGGGACCACCGTTGACTTGAGCAAGATCCAGCGCA
AGGATTTGGGACCTGAAGAGTATGCTCGCTACAAGGCCAAGGTCGAGCAACTGGCCAGGCAAGATGAGCA
AGACGCGGGTATGCGCGCTGCCCAGTACCGAGAGGAAGTGGAGCGTGATGCCGAACTCATCCGACAGATC
TTGGAGCGACAACACATCCGTGATCTTGAATTCCGCAAGGAAATGGTTGAGAACCAAGTCAACCGACAAG
AGAGAGAAATCCAGCTGGAGGCTGAGTACGCAATGCGAGCCCTCGAGCTTGAGCGCAATGCCGCTAAAGA
GGCTTTGGAAAGCGCCAAGGCCCAGACTAACGTCAATGTCAAGGTCGAGTCCGCTATTGGTACCACCGTC
TCCAAGGGTGCAATCCAGACTTCCGCCGACAAGAGCAGCACCACCAAGACTGGACCCACCACCGTCACTC
AGATTAAACATACCGAACAACACACTGAACGCCGAGGTGGAGGCGGTTCAGGCGGAGGTGGCTCTGGCGG
TGGCGGATCGATGGTGAGCAAGGGCGCCGAGCTGTTCACCGGCATCGTGCCCATCCTGATCGAGCTGAAT
GGCGATGTGAATGGCCACAAGTTCAGCGTGAGCGGCGAGGGCGAGGGCGATGCCACCTACGGCAAGCTGA
CCCTGAAGTTCATCTGCACCACCGGCAAGCTGCCTGTGCCCTGGCCCACCCTGGTGACCACCCTGAGCTA
CGGCGTGCAGTGCTTCTCACGCTACCCCGATCACATGAAGCAGCACGACTTCTTCAAGAGCGCCATGCCT
GAGGGCTACATCCAGGAGCGCACCATCTTCTTCGAGGATGACGGCAACTACAAGTCGCGCGCCGAGGTGA
AGTTCGAGGGCGATACCCTGGTGAATCGCATCGAGCTGACCGGCACCGATTTCAAGGAGGATGGCAACAT
CCTGGGCAATAAGATGGAGTACAACTACAACGCCCACAATGTGTACATCATGACCGACAAGGCCAAGAAT
GGCATCAAGGTGAACTTCAAGATCCGCCACAACATCGAGGATGGCAGCGTGCAGCTGGCCGACCACTACC
AGCAGAATACCCCCATCGGCGATGGCCCTGTGCTGCTGCCCGATAACCACTACCTGTCCACCCAGAGCGC
CCTGTCCAAGGACCCCAACGAGAAGCGCGATCACATGATCTACTTCGGCTTCGTGACCGCCGCCGCCATC
ACCCACGGCATGGATGAGCTGTACAAGTGAGCGGCCGCGACTCTAGATCATAATCAGCCATACCACATTT
GTAGAGGTTTTACTTGCTTTAAAAAACCTCCCACACCTCCCCCTGAACCTGAAACATAAAATGAATGCAA
TTGTTGTTGTTAACTTGTTTATTGCAGCTTATAATGGTTACAAATAAAGCAATAGCATCACAAATTTCAC
AAATAAAGCATTTTTTTCACTGCATTCTAGTTGTGGTTTGTCCAAACTCATCAATGTATCTTAAGGCGTA
AATTGTAAGCGTTAATATTTTGTTAAAATTCGCGTTAAATTTTTGTTAAATCAGCTCATTTTTTAACCAA
TAGGCCGAAATCGGCAAAATCCCTTATAAATCAAAAGAATAGACCGAGATAGGGT
[37 nt withheld, positions 2646-2682]
AAAGAACGTGGACTCCAACGTCAAAGG
[49 nt withheld, positions 2710-2758]
T
[91 nt withheld, positions 2760-2850]
G
[124 nt withheld, positions 2852-2975]
CAGGTGGCACTTTTCGGGGAAATGTGCGCGGAACCCCTATTTGTTTATTTTTCTAAATACATTCAAATAT
GTATCCGCTCATGAGACAATAACCCTGATAAATGCTTCAATAATATTGAAAAAGGAAGAGTCCTGAGGCG
GAAAGAACCAGCTGTGGAATGTGTGTCAGTTAGGGTGTGGAAAGTCCCCAGGCTCCCCAGCAGGCAGAAG
TATGCAAAGCATGCATCTCAATTAGTCAGCAACCAGGTGTGGAAAGTCCCCAGGCTCCCCAGCAGGCAGA
AGTATGCAAAGCATGCATCTCAATTAGTCAGCAACCATAGTCCCGCCCCTAACTCCGCCCATCCCGCCCC
TAACTCCGCCCAGTTCCGCCCATTCTCCGCCCCATGGCTGACTAATTTTTTTTATTTATGCAGAGGCCGA
GGCCGCCTCGGCCTCTGAGCTATTCCAGAAGTAGTGAGGAGGCTTTTTTGGAGGCCTAGGCTTTTGCAAA
GATCGATCAAGAGACAGGATGAGGATCGTTTCGCATGATTGAACAAGATGGATTGCACGCAGGTTCTCCG
GCCGCTTGGGTGGAGAGGCTATTCGGCTATGACTGGGCACAACAGACAATCGGCTGCTCTGATGCCGCCG
TGTTCCGGCTGTCAGCGCAGGGGCGCCCGGTTCTTTTTGTCAAGACCGACCTGTCCGGTGCCCTGAATGA
ACTGCAAGACGAGGCAGCGCGGCTATCGTGGCTGGCCACGACGGGCGTTCCTTGCGCAGCTGTGCTCGAC
GTTGTCACTGAAGCGGGAAGGGACTGGCTGCTATTGGGCGAAGTGCCGGGGCAGGATCTCCTGTCATCTC
ACCTTGCTCCTGCCGAGAAAGTATCCATCATGGCTGATGCAATGCGGCGGCTGCATACGCTTGATCCGGC
TACCTGCCCATTCGACCACCAAGCGAAACATCGCATCGAGCGAGCACGTACTCGGATGGAAGCCGGTCTT
GTCGATCAGGATGATCTGGACGAAGAGCATCAGGGGCTCGCGCCAGCCGAACTGTTCGCCAGGCTCAAGG
CGAGCATGCCCGACGGCGAGGATCTCGTCGTGACCCATGGCGATGCCTGCTTGCCGAATATCATGGTGGA
AAATGGCCGCTTTTCTGGATTCATCGACTGTGGCCGGCTGGGTGTGGCGGACCGCTATCAGGACATAGCG
TTGGCTACCCGTGATATTGCTGAAGAGCTTGGCGGCGAATGGGCTGACCGCTTCCTCGTGCTTTACGGTA
TCGCCGCTCCCGATTCGCAGCGCATCGCCTTCTATCGCCTTCTTGACGAGTTCTTCTGAGCGGGACTCTG
GGGTTCGAAATGACCGACCAAGCGACGCCCAACCTGCCATCACGAGATTTCGATTCCACCGCCGCCTTCT
ATGAAAGGTTGGGCTTCGGAATCGTTTTCCGGGACGCCGGCTGGATGATCCTCCAGCGCGGGGATCTCAT
GCTGGAGTTCTTCGCCCACCCTAGGGGGAGGCTAACTGAAACACGGAAGGAGACAATACCGGAAGGAACC
CGCGCTATGACGGCAATAAAAAGACAGAATAAAACGCACGGTGTTGGGTCGTTTGTTCATAAACGCGGGG
TTCGGTCCCAGGGCTGGCACTCTGTCGATACCCCACCGAGACCCCATTGGGGCCAATACGCCCGCGTTTC
TTCCTTTTCCCCACCCCACCCCCCAAGTTCGGGTGAAGGCCCAGGGCTCGCAGCCAACGTCGGGGCGGCA
GGCCCTGCCATAGCCTCAGGTTACTCATATATACTTTAGATTGATTTAAAACTTCATTTTTAATTTAAAA
GGATCTAGGTGAAGATCCTTTTTGATAATCTCATGACCAAAATCCCTTAACGTGAGTTTTCGTTCCACTG
AGCGTCAGACCCCGTAGAAAAGATCAAAGGATCTTCTTGAGATCCTTTTTTTCTGCGCGTAATCTGCTGC
TTGCAAACAAAAAAACCACCGCTACCAGCGGTGGTTTGTTTGCCGGATCAAGAGCTACCAACTCTTTTTC
CGAAGGTAACTGGCTTCAGCAGAGCGCAGATACCAAATACTGTTCTTCTAGTGTAGCCGTAGTTAGGCCA
CCACTTCAAGAACTCTGTAGCACCGCCTACATACCTCGCTCTGCTAATCCTGTTACCAGTGGCTGCTGCC
AGTGGCGATAAGTCGTGTCTTACCGGGTTGGACTCAAGACGATAGTTACCGGATAAGGCGCAGCGGTCGG
GCTGAACGGGGGGTTCGTGCACACAGCCCAGCTTGGAGCGAACGACCTACACCGAACTGAGATACCTACA
GCGTGAGCTATGAGAAAGCGCCACGCTTCCCGAAGGGAGAAAGGCGGACAGGTATCCGGTAAGCGGCAGG
GTCGGAACAGGAGAGCGCACGAGGGAGCTTCCAGGGGGAAACGCCTGGTATCTTTATAGTCCTGTCGGGT
TTCGCCACCTCTGACTTGAGCGTCGATTTTTGTGATGCTCGTCAGGGGGGCGGAGCCTATGGAAAAACGC
CAGCAACGCGGCCTTTTTACGGTTCCTGGCCTTTTGCTGGCCTTTTGCTCACATGTTCTTTCCTGCGTTA
TCCCCTGATTCTGTGGATAACCGTATTACCGCCATGCAT
Features (pLannotate 1.2.2; 14 found; start..end, strand, type, name):
     61..364     +  enhancer       CMV enhancer: human cytomegalovirus immediate early enhancer
    365..568     +  promoter       CMV promoter: human cytomegalovirus (CMV) immediate early promoter
    597..1505    +  CDS            CAHS3: CAHS3_RAMVA - Experimental evidence at protein level: Swiss-Prot protein existence level 1. Cytoplasmic heat soluble protein acting as a molecular shield in water-deficient condition (PubMed:22937162). Tardigrade-specific intrinsically disordered proteins (TDPs) are essential for desiccation tolerance by forming non-crystalline amorphous solids upon desiccation, and this vitrified state mirrors their protective capabilities (By similarity). From Ramazzottius varieornatus (Water bear) (Tardigrade).
   1551..2270    +  CDS            AcGFP1: Aequorea coerulescens GFP mammalian codon-optimized
   2286..2369    +  CDS            large T antigen (fragment): large T antigen from SV40 (simian virus 40)
   2392..2513    +  polyA_signal   SV40 poly(A) signal: SV40 polyadenylation signal
   2547..2975    -  rep_origin     f1 ori (sequence partly withheld): f1 bacteriophage origin of replication; arrow indicates direction of (+) strand synthesis
   3002..3106    +  promoter       AmpR promoter: bla
   3108..3465    +  promoter       SV40 promoter: SV40 enhancer and early promoter
   3500..4294    +  CDS            NeoR/KanR: aminoglycoside phosphotransferase from Tn5; aph(3')-II (or nptII); confers resistance to neomycin, kanamycin, and G418 (Geneticin®)
   4315..4467    +  CDS            ble (fragment): BLE_KLEPN - Experimental evidence at protein level: Swiss-Prot protein existence level 1. Binding protein with a strong affinity to the bleomycin family of antibiotics. Binds to CL990; an antimitotic-antibiotic compound. From Klebsiella pneumoniae.
   4526..4573    +  polyA_signal   HSV TK poly(A) signal: herpes simplex virus thymidine kinase polyadenylation signal (Cole and Stacy, 1985)
   4664..4680    -  polyA_signal   bGH poly(A) signal (fragment): bovine growth hormone polyadenylation signal
   4902..5490    +  rep_origin     ori: high-copy-number ColE1/pMB1/pBR322/pUC origin of replication
