[The description below was written by a language model from this plasmid's Addgene catalogue record and pLannotate feature annotations shown in this document.]
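Description:
pAcGFP1-N1-RvCAHS3-GS is a mammalian expression plasmid built on the Clontech pAcGFP1-N1 backbone. It produces CAHS3, a cytoplasmic abundant heat soluble protein from the tardigrade Ramazzottius varieornatus, fused at its C terminus to the green fluorescent protein AcGFP1. The CAHS3 coding sequence was inserted by Gibson assembly downstream of the human cytomegalovirus immediate-early enhancer and promoter. It is joined to the mammalian codon-optimized Aequorea coerulescens GFP through a short spacer, which the plasmid name and stated purpose identify as a GS linker. Transcripts end at an SV40 polyadenylation signal. The small "large T antigen" fragment annotated just before that signal is probably part of the SV40-derived 3′ region rather than a functional element.

In bacteria the plasmid replicates from a high-copy ColE1/pUC-type origin, and it also carries an f1 phage origin. A single Tn5 NeoR/KanR gene provides selection in both hosts. A bacterial bla-type promoter drives it for kanamycin resistance in E. coli, and the SV40 enhancer/early promoter, paired with an HSV TK polyadenylation signal, drives it for G418 selection of transfected mammalian cells. The short ble and bGH poly(A) fragments appear to be residual backbone sequence.

CAHS proteins are intrinsically disordered, tardigrade-specific proteins linked to desiccation tolerance. This fluorescent fusion allows the localization and behaviour of CAHS3 to be followed in live mammalian cells, in line with the associated study of stress-dependent, reversible filament and gel formation. The catalogue lists a total size of 4,726 bp, but the sequenced record is 5,604 nt, which agrees with the listed backbone size plus the insert.
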