Addgene plasmid #192460: pAcGFP1-N1-RvCAHS3-GS
Purpose: Expression of RvCAHS3-GS_linker-AcGFP1 in mammalian cells
Depositing lab: Takekazu Kunieda. Publication: Stress-dependent cell stiffening by tardigrade tolerance proteins that reversibly form a filamentous network and gel. Tanaka A, Nakano T, Watanabe K, Masuda K, Honda G, Kamata S, Yasui R, Kozuka-Hata H, Watanabe C, Chinen T, Kitagawa D, Sawai S, Oyama M, Yanagisawa M, Kunieda T. PLoS Biol. 2022 Sep 6;20(9):e3001780. doi: 10.1371/journal.pbio.3001780. eCollection 2022 Sep. PubMed 36067153.
Backbone
  Vector backbone: pAcGFP1-N1
  Backbone manufacturer: Clontech
  Backbone size w/o insert (bp): 4650
  Total vector size (bp): 4726
  Vector type: Mammalian Expression
  Selectable markers: Neomycin (select with G418)
Growth in bacteria
  Bacterial resistance: Kanamycin, 50 μg/mL
  Growth temperature: 37°C
  Growth strain: DH5alpha
  Copy number: Unknown
Gene/Insert
  Gene/Insert name: CAHS3 (alt name: RvCAHS3)
  Species: Ramazzottius varieornatus
  Insert size (bp): 954
  GenBank ID: AB650501.1
  Promoter: CMV
  Tag / fusion protein: AcGFP1 (C terminal on backbone)
  Cloning method: Gibson Cloning
  Sequencing primers: 5′ CMV
Terms and licenses: Academic/Nonprofit Terms; Industry Terms: Not Available to Industry
How to cite: pAcGFP1-N1-RvCAHS3-GS was a gift from Takekazu Kunieda (Addgene plasmid # 192460 ; http://n2t.net/addgene:192460 ; RRID:Addgene_192460)
